>Addgene plasmid #61185 | pCMU-LEr | depositor full sequence | sequence record 100491 | pCMU-LEr sequence 11888 bps
ATTCGGGCACGAACCCAGTGGACATAAGCCTCGTTCGGTTCGTAAGCTGTAATGCAAGTAGCGTAACTGC
CGTCACGCAACTGGTCCAGAACCTTGACCGAACGCAGCGGTGGTAACGGCGCAGTGGCGGTTTTCATGGC
TTCTTGTTATGACATGTTTTTTTGGGGTACAGTCTATGCCTCGGGCATCCAAGCAGCAAGCGCGTTACGC
CGTGGGTCGATGTTTGATGTTATGGAGCAGCAACGATGTTACGCAGCAGGGCAGTCGCCCTAAAACAAAG
TTAAACATCATGGGGGAAGCGGTGATCGCCGAAGTATCGACTCAACTATCAGAGGTAGTTGGCGTCATCG
AGCGCCATCTCGAACCGACGTTGCTGGCCGTACATTTGTACGGCTCCGCAGTGGATGGCGGCCTGAAGCC
ACACAGTGATATTGATTTGCTGGTTACGGTGACCGTAAGGCTTGATGAAACAACGCGGCGAGCTTTGATC
AACGACCTTTTGGAAACTTCGGCTTCCCCTGGAGAGAGCGAGATTCTCCGCGCTGTAGAAGTCACCATTG
TTGTGCACGACGACATCATTCCGTGGCGTTATCCAGCTAAGCGCGAACTGCAATTTGGAGAATGGCAGCG
CAATGACATTCTTGCAGGTATCTTCGAGCCAGCCACGATCGACATTGATCTGGCTATCTTGCTGACAAAA
GCAAGAGAACATAGCGTTGCCTTGGTAGGTCCAGCGGCGGAGGAACTCTTTGATCCGGTTCCTGAACAGG
ATCTATTTGAGGCGCTAAATGAAACCTTAACGCTATGGAACTCGCCGCCCGACTGGGCTGGCGATGAGCG
AAATGTAGTGCTTACGTTGTCCCGCATTTGGTACAGCGCAGTAACCGGCAAAATCGCGCCGAAGGATGTC
GCTGCCGACTGGGCAATGGAGCGCCTGCCGGCCCAGTATCAGCCCGTCATACTTGAAGCTAGACAGGCTT
ATCTTGGACAAGAAGAAGATCGCTTGGCCTCGCGCGCAGATCAGTTGGAAGAATTTGTCCACTACGTGAA
AGGCGAGATCACCAAGGTAGTCGGCAAATAATGTCTAGCTAGAAATTCGTTCAAGCCGACGCCGCTTCGC
CGGCGTTAACTCAAGCGATTAGATGCACTAAGCACATAATTGCTCACAGCCAAACTATCAGGTCAAGTCT
GCTTTTATTATTTTTAAGCGTGCATAATAAGCCCTACACAAATTGGGAGATATATCATGCATGACCAAAA
TCCCTTAACGTGAGTTTTCGTTCCACTGAGCGTCAGACCCCGTAGAAAAGATCAAAGGATCTTCTTGAGA
TCCTTTTTTTCTGCGCGTAATCTGCTGCTTGCAAACAAAAAAACCACCGCTACCAGCGGTGGTTTGTTTG
CCGGATCAAGAGCTACCAACTCTTTTTCCGAAGGTAACTGGCTTCAGCAGAGCGCAGATACCAAATACTG
TCCTTCTAGTGTAGCCGTAGTTAGGCCACCACTTCAAGAACTCTGTAGCACCGCCTACATACCTCGCTCT
GCTAATCCTGTTACCAGTGGCTGCTGCCAGTGGCGATAAGTCGTGTCTTACCGGGTTGGACTCAAGACGA
TAGTTACCGGATAAGGCGCAGCGGTCGGGCTGAACGGGGGGTTCGTGCACACAGCCCAGCTTGGAGCGAA
CGACCTACACCGAACTGAGATACCTACAGCGTGAGCTATGAGAAAGCGCCACGCTTCCCGAAGGGAGAAA
GGCGGACAGGTATCCGGTAAGCGGCAGGGTCGGAACAGGAGAGCGCACGAGGGAGCTTCCAGGGGGAAAC
GCCTGGTATCTTTATAGTCCTGTCGGGTTTCGCCACCTCTGACTTGAGCGTCGATTTTTGTGATGCTCGT
CAGGGGGGCGGAGCCTATGGAAAAACGCCAGCAACGCGGCCTTTTTACGGTTCCTGGCCTTTTGCTGGCC
TTTTGCTCACATGTTCTTTCCTGCGTTATCCCCTGATTCTGTGGATAACCGTATTACCGCCTTTGAGTGA
GCTGATACCGCTCGCCGCAGCCGAACGACCGAGCGCAGCGAGTCAGTGAGCGAGGAAGCGGAAGAGCGCC
TGATGCGGTATTTTCTCCTTACGCATCTGTGCGGTATTTCACACCGCATATGGTGCACTCTCAGTACAAT
CTGCTCTGATGCCGCATAGTTAAGCCAGTATACACTCCGCTATCGCTACGTGACTGGGTCATGGCTGCGC
CCCGACACCCGCCAACACCCGCTGACGCGCCCTGACGGGCTTGTCTGCTCCCGGCATCCGCTTACAGACA
AGCTGTGACCGTCTCCGGGAGCTGCATGTGTCAGAGGTTTTCACCGTCATCACCGAAACGCGCGAGGCAG
GGTGCCTTGATGTGGGCGCCGGCGGTCGAGTGGCGACGGCGCGGCTTGTCCGCGCCCTGGTAGATTGCCT
GGCCGTAGGCCAGCCATTTTTGAGCGGCCAGCGGCCGCGATAGGCCGACGCGAAGCGGCGGGGCGTAGGG
AGCGCAGCGACCGAAGGGTAGGCGCTTTTTGCAGCTCTTCGGCTGTGCGCTGGCCAGACAGTTATGCACA
GGCCAGGCGGGTTTTAAGAGTTTTAATAAGTTTTAAAGAGTTTTAGGCGGAAAAATCGCCTTTTTTCTCT
TTTATATCAGTCACTTACATGTGTGACCGGTTCCCAATGTACGGCTTTGGGTTCCCAATGTACGGGTTCC
GGTTCCCAATGTACGGCTTTGGGTTCCCAATGTACGTGCTATCCACAGGAAAGAGACCTTTTCGACCTTT
TTCCCCTGCTAGGGCAATTTGCCCTAGCATCTGCTCCGTACATTAGGAACCGGCGGATGCTTCGCCCTCG
ATCAGGTTGCGGTAGCGCATGACTAGGATCGGGCCAGCCTGCCCCGCCTCCTCCTTCAAATCGTACTCCG
GCAGGTCATTTGACCCGATCAGCTTGCGCACGGTGAAACAGAACTTCTTGAACTCTCCGGCGCTGCCACT
GCGTTCGTAGATCGTCTTGAACAACCATCTGGCTTCTGCCTTGCCTGCGGCGCGGCGTGCCAGGCGGTAG
AGAAAACGGCCGATGCCGGGATCGATCAAAAAGTAATCGGGGTGAACCGTCAGCACGTCCGGGTTCTTGC
CTTCTGTGATCTCGCGGTACATCCAATCAGCTAGCTCGATCTCGATGTACTCCGGCCGCCCGGTTTCGCT
CTTTACGATCTTGTAGCGGCTAATCAAGGCTTCACCCTCGGATACCGTCACCAGGCGGCCGTTCTTGGCC
TTCTTCGTACGCTGCATGGCAACGTGCGTGGTGTTTAACCGAATGCAGGTTTCTACCAGGTCGTCTTTCT
GCTTTCCGCCATCGGCTCGCCGGCAGAACTTGAGTACGTCCGCAACGTGTGGACGGAACACGCGGCCGGG
CTTGTCTCCCTTCCCTTCCCGGTATCGGTTCATGGATTCGGTTAGATGGGAAACCGCCATCAGTACCAGG
TCGTAATCCCACACACTGGCCATGCCGGCCGGCCCTGCGGAAACCTCTACGTGCCCGTCTGGAAGCTCGT
AGCGGATCACCTCGCCAGCTCGTCGGTCACGCTTCGACAGACGGAAAACGGCCACGTCCATGATGCTGCG
ACTATCGCGGGTGCCCACGTCATAGAGCATCGGAACGAAAAAATCTGGTTGCTCGTCGCCCTTGGGCGGC
TTCCTAATCGACGGCGCACCGGCTGCCGGCGGTTGCCGGGATTCTTTGCGGATTCGATCAGCGGCCGCTT
GCCACGATTCACCGGGGCGTGCTTCTGCCTCGATGCGTTGCCGCTGGGCGGCCTGCGCGGCCTTCAACTT
CTCCACCAGGTCATCACCCAGCGCCGCGCCGATTTGTACCGGGCCGGATGGTTTGCGACCGTCACGCCGA
TTCCTCGGGCTTGGGGGTTCCAGTGCCATTGCAGGGCCGGCAGACAACCCAGCCGCTTACGCCTGGCCAA
CCGCCCGTTCCTCCACACATGGGGCATTCCACGGCGTCGGTGCCTGGTTGTTCTTGATTTTCCATGCCGC
CTCCTTTAGCCGCTAAAATTCATCTACTCATTTATTCATTTGCTCATTTACTCTGGTAGCTGCGCGATGT
ATTCAGATAGCAGCTCGGTAATGGTCTTGCCTTGGCGTACCGCGTACATCTTCAGCTTGGTGTGATCCTC
CGCCGGCAACTGAAAGTTGACCCGCTTCATGGCTGGCGTGTCTGCCAGGCTGGCCAACGTTGCAGCCTTG
CTGCTGCGTGCGCTCGGACGGCCGGCACTTAGCGTGTTTGTGCTTTTGCTCATTTTCTCTTTACCTCATT
AACTCAAATGAGTTTTGATTTAATTTCAGCGGCCAGCGCCTGGACCTCGCGGGCAGCGTCGCCCTCGGGT
TCTGATTCAAGAACGGTTGTGCCGGCGGCGGCAGTGCCTGGGTAGCTCACGCGCTGCGTGATACGGGACT
CAAGAATGGGCAGCTCGTACCCGGCCAGCGCCTCGGCAACCTCACCGCCGATGCGCGTGCCTTTGATCGC
CCGCGACACGACAAAGGCCGCTTGTAGCCTTCCATCCGTGACCTCAATGCGCTGCTTAACCAGCTCCACC
AGGTCGGCGGTGGCCCATATGTCGTAAGGGCTTGGCTGCACCGGAATCAGCACGAAGTCGGCTGCCTTGA
TCGCGGACACAGCCAAGTCCGCCGCCTGGGGCGCTCCGTCGATCACTACGAAGTCGCGCCGGCCGATGGC
CTTCACGTCGCGGTCAATCGTCGGGCGGTCGATGCCGACAACGGTTAGCGGTTGATCTTCCCGCACGGCC
GCCCAATCGCGGGCACTGCCCTGGGGATCGGAATCGACTAACAGAACATCGGCCCCGGCGAGTTGCAGGG
CGCGGGCTAGATGGGTTGCGATGGTCGTCTTGCCTGACCCGCCTTTCTGGTTAAGTACAGCGATAACCTT
CATGCGTTCCCCTTGCGTATTTGTTTATTTACTCATCGCATCATATACGCAGCGACCGCATGACGCAAGC
TGTTTTACTCAAATACACATCACCTTTTTAGACGGCGGCGCTCGGTTTCTTCAGCGGCCAAGCTGGCCGG
CCAGGCCGCCAGCTTGGCATCAGACAAACCGGCCAGGATTTCATGCAGCCGCACGGTTGAGACGTGCGCG
GGCGGCTCGAACACGTACCCGGCCGCGATCATCTCCGCCTCGATCTCTTCGGTAATGAAAAACGGTTCGT
CCTGGCCGTCCTGGTGCGGTTTCATGCTTGTTCCTCTTGGCGTTCATTCTCGGCGGCCGCCAGGGCGTCG
GCCTCGGTCAATGCGTCCTCACGGAAGGCACCGCGCCGCCTGGCCTCGGTGGGCGTCACTTCCTCGCTGC
GCTCAAGTGCGCGGTACAGGGTCGAGCGATGCACGCCAAGCAGTGCAGCCGCCTCTTTCACGGTGCGGCC
TTCCTGGTCGATCAGCTCGCGGGCGTGCGCGATCTGTGCCGGGGTGAGGGTAGGGCGGGGGCCAAACTTC
ACGCCTCGGGCCTTGGCGGCCTCGCGCCCGCTCCGGGTGCGGTCGATGATTAGGGAACGCTCGAACTCGG
CAATGCCGGCGAACACGGTCAACACCATGCGGCCGGCCGGCGTGGTGGTGTCGGCCCACGGCTCTGCCAG
GCTACGCAGGCCCGCGCCGGCCTCCTGGATGCGCTCGGCAATGTCCAGTAGGTCGCGGGTGCTGCGGGCC
AGGCGGTCTAGCCTGGTCACTGTCACAACGTCGCCAGGGCGTAGGTGGTCAAGCATCCTGGCCAGCTCCG
GGCGGTCGCGCCTGGTGCCGGTGATCTTCTCGGAAAACAGCTTGGTGCAGCCGGCCGCGTGCAGTTCGGC
CCGTTGGTTGGTCAAGTCCTGGTCGTCGGTGCTGACGCGGGCATAGCCCAGCAGGCCAGCGGCGGCGCTC
TTGTTCATGGCGTAATGTCTCCGGTTCTAGTCGCAAGTATTCTACTTTATGCGACTAAAACACGCGACAA
GAAAACGCCAGGAAAAGGGCAGGGCGGCAGCCTGTCGCGTAACTTAGGACTTGTGCGACATGTCGTTTTC
AGAAGACGGCTGCACTGAACGTCAGAAGCCGACTGCACTATAGCAGCGGAGGGGTTGGATCAAAGTACTT
TGATCCCGAGGGGAACCCTGTGGTTGGCATGCACATACAAATGGACGAACGGATAAACCTTTTCACGCCC
TTTTAAATATCCGTTATTCTAATAAACGCTCTTTTCTCTTAGGTTTACCCGCCAATATATCCTGTCAAAC
ACTGATAGTTTAAACTGAAGGCGGGAAACGACAATCTGATCCAAGCTCAAGCTAAGCTTGGGCCCGAGCG
GATAACAATTTCACACAGGAAACAGCTATGACCATGATTACGCCAAGCTATCAACTTTGTATAGAAAAGT
TGAGTCTAGCTCAACAGAGCTTTTAACCCAAATTGGTACAATAGAATACAACTTTAGATCATAATTCTCA
AAAGAAAGAGATTCCTTAGCTATTCTATCTGCCACTCCATTTCCTTCTCGGCTTGTATGCACAAGCATAA
AATCCTCAAACTTGCTAAGTAGATACTTTATGTCTTGGATAATTGGATTGAGACTTGACAAGCATAACTT
TCATGTAACCAAAGACACAAGTTGCTGAGAATCCACCTCAAAAATGATCTTCCTATAATTGAATCGGGAT
AATGACAGCACAGCCCATCTAAGAGCCTCCACTTCTACTTCCAGCACGCTTCTTACTTTTACCACAGCTC
TTGCACCTAACCATAACACCTTCCCTGTATGATCGCGAAGCACCCACCCTAAGCCACATTTTAATCCTTC
TGTTGGCCATGCCCCATCAAAGTTGCACTTAACCCAAGATTGTGGTGGAGCTTCCCATGTTTCTCGTCTG
TCCCGACGGTGTTGTGGTTGGTGCTTTCCTTACATTCTGAGCCTCTTTCCTTCTAATCCACTCATCTGCA
TCTTCTTGTGTCCTTACTAATACCTCATTGGTTCCAAATTCCCTCCCTTTAAGCACCAGCTCGTTTCTGT
TCTTCCACAGCCTCCCAAGTATCCAAGGGACTAAAGCCTCCACATTCTTCAGATCAGGATATTCTTGTTT
AAGATGTTGAACTCTATGGAGGTTTGTATGAACTGATGATCTAGGACCGGATAAGTTCCCTTCTTCATAG
CGAACTTATTCAAAGAATGTTTTGTGTATCATTCTTGTTACATTGTTATTAATGAAAAAATATTATTGGT
CATTGGACTGAACACGAGTGTTAAATATGGACCAGGCCCCAAATAAGATCCATTGATATATGAATTAAAT
AACAAGAATAAATCGAGTCACCAAACCACTTGCCTTTTTTAACGAGACTTGTTCACCAACTTGATACAAA
AGTCATTATCCTATGCAAATCAATAATCATACAAAAATATCCAATAACACTAAAAAATTAAAAGAAATGG
ATAATTTCACAATATGTTATACGATAAAGAAGTTACTTTTCCAAGAAATTCACTGATTTTATAAGCCCAC
TTGCATTAGATAAATGGCAAAAAAAAACAAAAAGGAAAAGAAATAAAGCACGAAGAATTCTAGAAAATAC
GAAATACGCTTCAATGCAGTGGGACCCACGGTTCAATTATTGCCAATTTTCAGCTCCACCGTATATTTAA
AAAATAAAACGATAATGCTAAAAAAATATAAATCGTAACGATCGTTAAATCTCAACGGCTGGATCTTATG
ACGACCGTTAGAAATTGTGGTTGTCGACGAGTCAGTAATAAACGGCGTCAAAGTGGTTGCAGCCGGCACA
CACGAGTCGTGTTTATCAACTCAAAGCACAAATACTTTTCCTCAACCTAAAAATAAGGCAATTAGCCAAA
AACAACTTTGCGTGTAAACAACGCTCAATACACGTGTCATTTTATTATTAGCTATTGCTTCACCGCCTTA
GCTTTCTCGTGACCTAGTCGTCCTCGTCTTTTCTTCTTCTTCTTCTATAAAACAATACCCAAAGAGCTCT
TCTTCTTCACAATTCAGATTTCAATTTCTCAAAATCTTAAAAACTTTCTCTCAATTCTCTCTACCGTGAT
CAAGGTAAATTTCTGTGTTCCTTATTCTCTCAAAATCTTCGATTTTGTTTTCGTTCGATCCCAATTTCGT
ATATGTTCTTTGGTTTAGATTCTGTTAATCTTAGATCGAAGACGATTTTCTGGGTTTGATCGTTAGATAT
CATCTTAATTCTCGATTAGGGTTTCATAGATATCATCCGATTTGTTCAAATAATTTGAGTTTTGTCGAAT
AATTACTCTTCGATTTGTGATTTCTATCTAGATCTGGTGTTAGTTTCTAGTTTGTGCGATCGAATTTGTC
GATTAATCTGAGTTTTTCTGATTAACAGGCAAGTTTGTACAAAAAAGCAGGCTTCATGGTGAGCAAGGGC
GAGGAGGATAACATGGCCATCATCAAGGAGTTCATGCGCTTCAAGGTGCACATGGAGGGCTCCGTGAACG
GCCACGAGTTCGAGATCGAGGGCGAGGGCGAGGGCCGCCCCTACGAGGGCACCCAGACCGCCAAGCTGAA
GGTGACCAAGGGTGGCCCCCTGCCCTTCGCCTGGGACATCCTGTCCCCTCAGTTCATGTACGGCTCCAAG
GCCTACGTGAAGCACCCCGCCGACATCCCCGACTACTTGAAGCTGTCCTTCCCCGAGGGCTTCAAGTGGG
AGCGCGTGATGAACTTCGAGGACGGCGGCGTGGTGACCGTGACCCAGGACTCCTCCCTGCAGGACGGCGA
GTTCATCTACAAGGTGAAGCTGCGCGGCACCAACTTCCCCTCCGACGGCCCCGTAATGCAGAAGAAGACC
ATGGGCTGGGAGGCCTCCTCCGAGCGGATGTACCCCGAGGACGGCGCCCTGAAGGGCGAGATCAAGCAGA
GGCTGAAGCTGAAGGACGGCGGCCACTACGACGCTGAGGTCAAGACCACCTACAAGGCCAAGAAGCCCGT
GCAGCTGCCCGGCGCCTACAACGTCAACATCAAGTTGGACATCACCTCCCACAACGAGGACTACACCATC
GTGGAACAGTACGAACGCGCCGAGGGCCGCCACTCCACCGGCGGCATGGACGAGCTGTACAAGGACCCAG
CTTTCTTGTACAAAGTGGAAATGGCTACGATCGGACACAACAATCTCAATGCAAAATTGGTTCTTCTTGG
TGATATGGGTGCTGGAAAATCTAGTCTTGTTTTAAGATTTGTTAAGGGTCAATTTCTCGAATTTCAGGAA
TCAACAATAGGGGCAGCATTTTTCTCGCAGACATTAGCAGTAAATGACGCAACGGTTAAATTTGAGATTT
GGGACACAGCAGGGCAAGAAAGATACCATAGCTTGGCTCCCATGTATTACAGAGGCGCAGCTGCTGCTAT
AATTGTCTATGACATCACTAGCTCAGATTCCTTCTCACGAGCTAAGAAGTGGGTCCAAGAGCTTCAAAAG
CAAGGCAATCCAAACATGGTCATGGCTCTTGCTGGCAACAAATCTGACTTGGAAGATAAAAGAAAAGTGA
CAGCCGAAGAAGCTCGTGTATATGCCGAGGAAAATGGTCTGTTTTTCATGGAGACCTCTGCCAAATCTGC
AGCCAATGTTAATGATGTATTTTATGAAATAGCTAAAAGATTACCAAGGGCTCAGCCAGCTCAAAACCCA
GCAGGGATGGTTCTTGTTGATAGACCGGCCGAAGGATCTAGGGCTGCATCGTGTTGTTCATAAGCAACTT
TATTATACATAGTTGATAATTCACTGGCCGTCGTTTTACAACGTCGTGACTGGGAAAACGATCTAACTGA
CTAGCCGCGGCCATGGCGGCCGGGAGCGGCCATGCTAGAGTCCGCAAAAATCACCAGTCTCTCTCTACAA
ATCTATCTCTCTCTATTTTTCTCCAGAATAATGTGTGAGTAGTTCCCAGATAAGGGAATTAGGGTTCTTA
TAGGGTTTCGCTCATGTGTTGAGCATATAAGAAACCCTTAGTATGTATTTGTATTTGTAAAATACTTCTA
TCAATAAAATTTCTAATTCCTAAAACCAAAATCCAGTGACCTGCAGGTCGACCATATGGGAGAGCTCGAA
TTATCATACATGAGAATTAAGGGAGTCACGTTATGACCCCCGCCGATGACGCGGGACAAGCCGTTTTACG
TTTGGAACTGACAGAACCGCAACGTTGAAGGAGCCACTCAGCCGCGGGTTTCTGGAGTTTAATGAGCTAA
GCACATACGTCAGAAACCATTATTGCGCGTTCAAAAGTCGCCTAAGGTCACTATCAGCTAGCAAATATTT
CTTGTCAAAAATGCTCCACTGACGTTCCATAAATTCCCCTCGGTATCCAATTAGAGTCTCATATTCACTC
TCAACTCGATCGAGGCATGATTGAACAAGATGGATTGCACGCAGGTTCTCCGGCCGCTTGGGTGGAGAGG
CTATTCGGCTATGACTGGGCACAACAGACAATCGGCTGCTCTGATGCCGCCGTGTTCCGGCTGTCAGCGC
AGGGGCGCCCGGTTCTTTTTGTCAAGACCGACCTGTCCGGTGCCCTGAATGAACTCCAAGACGAGGCAGC
GCGGCTATCGTGGCTGGCCACGACGGGCGTTCCTTGCGCAGCTGTGCTCGACGTTGTCACTGAAGCGGGA
AGGGACTGGCTGCTATTGGGCGAAGTGCCGGGGCAGGATCTCCTGTCATCTCACCTTGCTCCTGCCGAGA
AAGTATCCATCATGGCTGATGCAATGCGGCGGCTGCATACGCTTGATCCGGCTACCTGCCCATTCGACCA
CCAAGCGAAACATCGCATCGAGCGAGCACGTACTCGGATGGAAGCCGGTCTTGTCGATCAGGATGATCTG
GACGAAGAGCATCAGGGGCTCGCGCCAGCCGAACTGTTCGCCAGGCTCAAGGCGCGGATGCCCGACGGCG
AGGATCTCGTCGTGACCCACGGCGATGCCTGCTTGCCGAATATCATGGTGGAAAATGGCCGCTTTTCTGG
ATTCATCGACTGTGGCCGGCTGGGTGTGGCGGACCGCTATCAGGACATAGCGTTGGCTACCCGTGATATT
GCTGAAGAGCTTGGCGGCGAATGGGCTGACCGCTTCCTCGTGCTTTACGGTATCGCCGCTCCCGATTCGC
AGCGCATCGCCTTCTATCGCCTTCTTGACGAGTTCTTCTGAGCGGGACTCTGGGGTTCGGACTCTAGCTA
GAGTCAAGCAGATCGTTCAAACATTTGGCAATAAAGTTTCTTAAGATTGAATCCTGTTGCCGGTCTTGCG
ATGATTATCATATAATTTCTGTTGAATTACGTTAAGCATGTAATAATTAACATGTAATGCATGACGTTAT
TTATGAGATGGGTTTTTATGATTAGAGTCCCGCAATTATACATTTAATACGCGATAGAAAACAAAATATA
GCGCGCAAACTAGGATAAATTATCGCGCGCGGTGTCATCTATGTTACTAGATCGACCGGCATGCAAGCTG
ATAATTCAATTCGGCGTTAATTCAGTACATTAAAAACGTCCGCAATGTGTTATTAAGTTGTCTAAGCGTC
AATTTGTTTACACCACAATATATCCTGCCACCAGCCAGCCAACAGCTCCCCGACCGGCAGCTCGGCACAA
AATCACCACTCGATACAGGCAGCCCATCAGTCCGGGACGGCGTCAGCGGGAGAGCCGTTGTAAGGCGGCA
GACTTTGCTCATGTTACCGATGCTATTCGGAAGAACGGCAACTAAGCTGCCGGGTTTGAAACACGGATGA
TCTCGCGGAGGGTAGCATGTTGATTGTAACGATGACAGAGCGTTGCTGCCTGTGATCA
Features (pLannotate 1.2.2; 22 found; start..end, strand, type, name):
    227..283     +  CDS            GmR (fragment): gentamycin acetyltransferase; aacC1; confers resistance to gentamycin
    294..1081    +  CDS            SmR (fragment): aminoglycoside adenylyltransferase (Murphy, 1985); aadA; confers resistance to spectinomycin and streptomycin
   1325..1913    +  rep_origin     ori: high-copy-number ColE1/pMB1/pBR322/pUC origin of replication
   2099..2239    -  misc_feature   bom: basis of mobility region from pBR322
   2341..2380    -  CDS            rop (fragment): Rop protein, which maintains plasmids at low copy number; rop
   2583..2777    -  rep_origin     pVS1 oriV: origin of replication for the Pseudomonas plasmid pVS1 (Heeb et al., 2000)
   2843..3911    -  CDS            pVS1 RepA (fragment): replication protein from the Pseudomonas plasmid pVS1 (Heeb et al., 2000)
   4344..4973    -  CDS            pVS1 StaA: stability protein from the Pseudomonas plasmid pVS1 (Heeb et al., 2000)
   5533..5934    -  CDS            Y4CG_SINFN (fragment): Protein inferred from homology: Swiss-Prot protein existence level 3. From Sinorhizobium fredii (strain NBRC 101917 / NGR234).
   6273..6297    -  misc_feature   RB T-DNA repeat: right border repeat from nopaline C58 T-DNA
   6422..6442    +  protein_bind   attB4: mutant version of attB; core recombination site for the Gateway® BP reaction BP Clonase™
   8430..8450    +  protein_bind   attB1: mutant version of attB; core recombination site for the Gateway® BP reaction BP Clonase™
   8456..9163    +  CDS            mCherry: mCherry is a basic (constitutively fluorescent) red fluorescent protein published in 2004, derived from Discosoma sp.. It is reported to be a very rapidly-maturing monomer with low acid sensitivity.
   9168..9188    -  protein_bind   attB2: mutant version of attB; core recombination site for the Gateway® BP reaction BP Clonase™
   9191..9790    +  CDS            RABF2A: RAF2A_ARATH - Also known as RAB5A, RHA1. Experimental evidence at protein level: Swiss-Prot protein existence level 1. Involved in the trafficking of soluble cargo proteins from the prevacuolar compartment to the central vacuole (PubMed:12724533, PubMed:21899678). Involved in vacuolar transport of storage proteins with EREX as effector. Regulates membrane trafficking to protein storage vacuoles (PSVs). From Arabidopsis thaliana (Mouse-ear cress).
   9819..9859    +  CDS            lacZα (fragment): LacZα fragment of β-galactosidase; lacZ fragment
   9958..10117   +  polyA_signal   CaMV poly(A) signal (fragment): cauliflower mosaic virus polyadenylation signal
  10234..10413   +  promoter       NOS promoter: nopaline synthase promoter
  10447..11238   +  CDS            neo: KKA2_KLEPN - Also known as kan, nptII. Experimental evidence at protein level: Swiss-Prot protein existence level 1. Resistance to kanamycin, neomycin, paromomycin, ribostamycin, butirosin and gentamicin B. From Klebsiella pneumoniae.
  11281..11533   +  terminator     NOS terminator: nopaline synthase terminator and poly(A) signal
  11626..11650   -  misc_feature   LB T-DNA repeat: left border repeat from nopaline C58 T-DNA
  11888..137     -  CDS            int (fragment) (across the origin): INT2_ECOLX - Protein inferred from homology: Swiss-Prot protein existence level 3. Putative integrase believed to be involved in the insertion of antibiotic resistance genes into plasmids and transposons. From Escherichia coli.
