[The description below was written by a language model from this plasmid's Addgene catalogue record and pLannotate feature annotations shown in this document.]
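Description:
pCMU-LEr is a plant binary expression vector built on the pK7m34GW MultiSite Gateway destination backbone and designed for Agrobacterium-mediated delivery of a red fluorescent late endosome marker. Outside the T-DNA it carries a high-copy ColE1/pUC-type origin with the pBR322 bom site for propagation in E. coli. The pVS1 oriV, RepA and StaA functions allow replication and stable maintenance in Agrobacterium. Bacterial selection relies on the aadA aminoglycoside adenylyltransferase gene, which confers spectinomycin/streptomycin resistance. Short fragments annotated as gentamicin acetyltransferase, integrase, rop and lacZα appear to be non-functional remnants of the backbone's construction.

Between the nopaline-type right and left T-DNA borders, three Gateway-assembled segments are separated by attB4, attB1 and attB2 sites. The roughly 2 kb region between attB4 and attB1 is not annotated in the feature table, but it occupies the promoter position and corresponds to the Arabidopsis UBQ10 promoter named in the catalogue record, which gives constitutive expression. It drives mCherry fused at the N-terminus of the 603 bp Medicago truncatula RAB5A2 coding sequence. The annotation tool labelled this sequence by homology to Arabidopsis RABF2A/RHA1, a Rab5-type GTPase involved in prevacuolar-to-vacuole trafficking. A CaMV polyadenylation signal terminates the fusion transcript. A NOS promoter–nptII–NOS terminator cassette follows and provides kanamycin selection of transformed plant tissue.

The construct belongs to a set of organelle, membrane and cytoskeleton markers developed for live-cell imaging in Medicago truncatula, including studies of arbuscular mycorrhizal symbiosis. Here the tagged Rab protein labels late endosomal compartments in red.
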