Addgene plasmid #61185: pCMU-LEr
Purpose: Fluorescent reporter for late endosome mCherry-MtRAB5A2 expressed under AtUBQ10 promoter
Depositing lab: Maria Harrison. Depositing organization: Boyce Thompson Institute for Plant Research, Inc. Publication: A set of fluorescent protein-based markers expressed from constitutive and arbuscular mycorrhiza-inducible promoters to label organelles, membranes and cytoskeletal elements in Medicago truncatula. Ivanov S, Harrison MJ. Plant J. 2014 Oct 20. doi: 10.1111/tpj.12706. PubMed 25329881.
Backbone
  Vector backbone: pK7m34GW
  Vector type: Plant Expression
  Selectable markers: Kanamycin
Growth in bacteria
  Bacterial resistance: Spectinomycin, 50 μg/mL
  Growth temperature: 37°C
  Growth strain: DH5alpha
  Copy number: High Copy
Gene/Insert
  Gene/Insert name: MtRAB5A2
  Insert size (bp): 603
  Promoter: AtUBQ10
  Tag / fusion protein: mCherry
  Cloning method: Gateway Cloning
  Sequencing primers: 5′ ATGGCTACGATCGGACACAAC; 3′ TTATGAACAACACGATGCAGCC
Terms and licenses: Academic/Nonprofit Terms; Industry Terms: Not Available to Industry
How to cite: pCMU-LEr was a gift from Maria Harrison (Addgene plasmid # 61185 ; http://n2t.net/addgene:61185 ; RRID:Addgene_61185)
