>Addgene plasmid #61185 | pCMU-LEr | addgene partial sequence | sequence record 104706 | mCherry-F 5'-ccccgtaatgcagaagaaga-3'
ACGCTCGCCCGGCGCCTACAACGTCAACATCAAGTTGGACATCACCTCCCACAACGAGGACTACACCATC
GTGGAACAGTACGAACGCGCCGAGGGCCGCCACTCCACCGGCGGCATGGACGAGCTGTACAAGGACCCAG
CTTTCTTGTACAAAGTGGAAATGGCTACGATCGGACACAACAATCTCAATGCAAAATTGGTTCTTCTTGG
TGATATGGGTGCTGGAAAATCTAGTCTTGTTTTAAGATTTGTTAAGGGTCAATTTCTCGAATTTCAGGAA
TCAACAATAGGGGCAGCATTTTTCTCGCAG
